>Addgene plasmid #134548 | YFP-Rpp38-C1 | addgene full sequence | sequence record 263824 | Addgene NGS Result
GTGATGCGGTTTTGGCAGTACATCAATGGGCGTGGATAGCGGTTTGACTCACGGGGATTTCCAAGTCTCC
ACCCCATTGACGTCAATGGGAGTTTGTTTTGGCACCAAAATCAACGGGACTTTCCAAAATGTCGTAACAA
CTCCGCCCCATTGACGCAAATGGGCGGTAGGCGTGTACGGTGGGAGGTCTATATAAGCAGAGCTGGTTTA
GTGAACCGTCAGATCCGCTAGCGCTACCGGTCGCCACCATGGTGAGCAAGGGCGAGGAGCTGTTCACCGG
GGTGGTGCCCATCCTGGTCGAGCTGGACGGCGACGTAAACGGCCACAAGTTCAGCGTGTCCGGCGAGGGC
GAGGGCGATGCCACCTACGGCAAGCTGACCCTGAAGTTCATCTGCACCACCGGCAAGCTGCCCGTGCCCT
GGCCCACCCTCGTGACCACCTTCGGCTACGGCCTGCAGTGCTTCGCCCGCTACCCCGACCACATGAAGCA
GCACGACTTCTTCAAGTCCGCCATGCCCGAAGGCTACGTCCAGGAGCGCACCATCTTCTTCAAGGACGAC
GGCAACTACAAGACCCGCGCCGAGGTGAAGTTCGAGGGCGACACCCTGGTGAACCGCATCGAGCTGAAGG
GCATCGACTTCAAGGAGGACGGCAACATCCTGGGGCACAAGCTGGAGTACAACTACAACAGCCACAACGT
CTATATCATGGCCGACAAGCAGAAGAACGGCATCAAGGTGAACTTCAAGATCCGCCACAACATCGAGGAC
GGCAGCGTGCAGCTCGCCGACCACTACCAGCAGAACACCCCCATCGGCGACGGCCCCGTGCTGCTGCCCG
ACAACCACTACCTGAGCTACCAGTCCGCCCTGAGCAAAGACCCCAACGAGAAGCGCGATCACATGGTCCT
GCTGGAGTTCGTGACCGCCGCCGGGATCACTCTCGGCATGGACGAGCTGTACAAGTCCGGACTCAGATCT
CGAGCTCAAGCTTCGAATTCTGCAGCTCCTCAAGCACCGGGGCGGGGATCTCTCCGTAAGACGAGACCTC
TGGTTGTGAAGACGTCGTTGAACAACCCATACATCATCCGCTGGAGCGCTCTGGAGAGCGAGGATATGCA
CTTCATCCTACAGACGCTTGAGGACAGGCTTAAAGCTATTGGACTTCAGAAGATTGAAGATAAGAAGAAA
AAGAACAAAACACCTTTTCTGAAAAAAGAAAGCAGAGAGATATGCAGCATTGCTGTTGATATTAGTGAGA
ATCTGAAGGAGAAGAAAACAGATGCTAAGCAGCAAGTGTCAGGGTGGACGCCTGCACACGTCAGGAAGCA
GCTTGCCATTGGCGTTAACGAAGTTACCAGAGCCCTGGAAAGGAGGGAACTGCTGTTAGTTCTGGTGTGT
AAATCAGTCAAGCCTGCCATGATCACCTCACACTTGATTCAGTTAGGCCTAAGCAGAAGTGTCCCTGCCT
GTCAGGTCCCCCGGCTCAGTGAGAGAATCGCCCCCGTCATTGGCTTAAAATGTGTTCTAGCCTTGGCGTT
CAAAAAGAACACCACTGACTTTGTGGACGAAGTAAGAGCCATCATCCCCAGAGTCCCCAGTTTAAGTGTA
CCATGGCTTCAAGACAGAATTGAAGATTCTGGGGAAAATTTAGAGACTGAACCTCTGGAAAGCCAAGACA
GAGAGCTTTTGGACACTTCATTTGAAGATCTGTCAAAACCTAAGAGAAAGCTTGCTGACGGTCGGCAGGC
TTCTGTAACATTACAACCCCTTAAAATAAAGAAACTGATTCCAAACCCTAATAAGATAAGGAAACCACCC
AAAAGTAAAAAAGCTACTCCAAAGTAATCTTGCATAAACTTGTCATGTCATACAGTTTGTGAAAGGACAC
CTTGTAAAGAAGCCTTGAAACTAATAAAATGAGTTATACTTACATAGAAAAAAAAAAAAAAGGGCGGCCG
CTCGAGCATGCATCTAGAGGGCCCGGGATCCACCGGATCTAGATAACTGATCATAATCAGCCATACCACA
TTTGTAGAGGTTTTACTTGCTTTAAAAAACCTCCCACACCTCCCCCTGAACCTGAAACATAAAATGAATG
CAATTGTTGTTGTTAACTTGTTTATTGCAGCTTATAATGGTTACAAATAAAGCAATAGCATCACAAATTT
CACAAATAAAGCATTTTTTTCACTGCATTCTAGTTGTGGTTTGTCCAAACTCATCAATGTATCTTAACGC
GTAAATTGTAAGCGTTAATATTTTGTTAAAATTCGCGTTAAATTTTTGTTAAATCAGCTCATTTTTTAAC
CAATAGGCCGAAATCGGCAAAATCCCTTATAAATCAAAAGAATAGACCGAGATAGGGT
[37 nt withheld, positions 2369-2405]
AAAGAACGTGGACTCCAACGTCAAAGG
[49 nt withheld, positions 2433-2481]
T
[91 nt withheld, positions 2483-2573]
G
[124 nt withheld, positions 2575-2698]
CAGGTGGCACTTTTCGGGGAAATGTGCGCGGAACCCCTATTTGTTTATTTTTCTAAATACATTCAAATAT
GTATCCGCTCATGAGACAATAACCCTGATAAATGCTTCAATAATATTGAAAAAGGAAGAGTCCTGAGGCG
GAAAGAACCAGCTGTGGAATGTGTGTCAGTTAGGGTGTGGAAAGTCCCCAGGCTCCCCAGCAGGCAGAAG
TATGCAAAGCATGCATCTCAATTAGTCAGCAACCAGGTGTGGAAAGTCCCCAGGCTCCCCAGCAGGCAGA
AGTATGCAAAGCATGCATCTCAATTAGTCAGCAACCATAGTCCCGCCCCTAACTCCGCCCATCCCGCCCC
TAACTCCGCCCAGTTCCGCCCATTCTCCGCCCCATGGCTGACTAATTTTTTTTATTTATGCAGAGGCCGA
GGCCGCCTCGGCCTCTGAGCTATTCCAGAAGTAGTGAGGAGGCTTTTTTGGAGGCCTAGGCTTTTGCAAA
GATCGATCAAGAGACAGGATGAGGATCGTTTCGCATGATTGAACAAGATGGATTGCACGCAGGTTCTCCG
GCCGCTTGGGTGGAGAGGCTATTCGGCTATGACTGGGCACAACAGACAATCGGCTGCTCTGATGCCGCCG
TGTTCCGGCTGTCAGCGCAGGGGCGCCCGGTTCTTTTTGTCAAGACCGACCTGTCCGGTGCCCTGAATGA
ACTGCAAGACGAGGCAGCGCGGCTATCGTGGCTGGCCACGACGGGCGTTCCTTGCGCAGCTGTGCTCGAC
GTTGTCACTGAAGCGGGAAGGGACTGGCTGCTATTGGGCGAAGTGCCGGGGCAGGATCTCCTGTCATCTC
ACCTTGCTCCTGCCGAGAAAGTATCCATCATGGCTGATGCAATGCGGCGGCTGCATACGCTTGATCCGGC
TACCTGCCCATTCGACCACCAAGCGAAACATCGCATCGAGCGAGCACGTACTCGGATGGAAGCCGGTCTT
GTCGATCAGGATGATCTGGACGAAGAGCATCAGGGGCTCGCGCCAGCCGAACTGTTCGCCAGGCTCAAGG
CGAGCATGCCCGACGGCGAGGATCTCGTCGTGACCCATGGCGATGCCTGCTTGCCGAATATCATGGTGGA
AAATGGCCGCTTTTCTGGATTCATCGACTGTGGCCGGCTGGGTGTGGCGGACCGCTATCAGGACATAGCG
TTGGCTACCCGTGATATTGCTGAAGAGCTTGGCGGCGAATGGGCTGACCGCTTCCTCGTGCTTTACGGTA
TCGCCGCTCCCGATTCGCAGCGCATCGCCTTCTATCGCCTTCTTGACGAGTTCTTCTGAGCGGGACTCTG
GGGTTCGAAATGACCGACCAAGCGACGCCCAACCTGCCATCACGAGATTTCGATTCCACCGCCGCCTTCT
ATGAAAGGTTGGGCTTCGGAATCGTTTTCCGGGACGCCGGCTGGATGATCCTCCAGCGCGGGGATCTCAT
GCTGGAGTTCTTCGCCCACCCTAGGGGGAGGCTAACTGAAACACGGAAGGAGACAATACCGGAAGGAACC
CGCGCTATGACGGCAATAAAAAGACAGAATAAAACGCACGGTGTTGGGTCGTTTGTTCATAAACGCGGGG
TTCGGTCCCAGGGCTGGCACTCTGTCGATACCCCACCGAGACCCCATTGGGGCCAATACGCCCGCGTTTC
TTCCTTTTCCCCACCCCACCCCCCAAGTTCGGGTGAAGGCCCAGGGCTCGCAGCCAACGTCGGGGCGGCA
GGCCCTGCCATAGCCTCAGGTTACTCATATATACTTTAGATTGATTTAAAACTTCATTTTTAATTTAAAA
GGATCTAGGTGAAGATCCTTTTTGATAATCTCATGACCAAAATCCCTTAACGTGAGTTTTCGTTCCACTG
AGCGTCAGACCCCGTAGAAAAGATCAAAGGATCTTCTTGAGATCCTTTTTTTCTGCGCGTAATCTGCTGC
TTGCAAACAAAAAAACCACCGCTACCAGCGGTGGTTTGTTTGCCGGATCAAGAGCTACCAACTCTTTTTC
CGAAGGTAACTGGCTTCAGCAGAGCGCAGATACCAAATACTGTTCTTCTAGTGTAGCCGTAGTTAGGCCA
CCACTTCAAGAACTCTGTAGCACCGCCTACATACCTCGCTCTGCTAATCCTGTTACCAGTGGCTGCTGCC
AGTGGCGATAAGTCGTGTCTTACCGGGTTGGACTCAAGACGATAGTTACCGGATAAGGCGCAGCGGTCGG
GCTGAACGGGGGGTTCGTGCACACAGCCCAGCTTGGAGCGAACGACCTACACCGAACTGAGATACCTACA
GCGTGAGCTATGAGAAAGCGCCACGCTTCCCGAAGGGAGAAAGGCGGACAGGTATCCGGTAAGCGGCAGG
GTCGGAACAGGAGAGCGCACGAGGGAGCTTCCAGGGGGAAACGCCTGGTATCTTTATAGTCCTGTCGGGT
TTCGCCACCTCTGACTTGAGCGTCGATTTTTGTGATGCTCGTCAGGGGGGCGGAGCCTATGGAAAAACGC
CAGCAACGCGGCCTTTTTACGGTTCCTGGCCTTTTGCTGGCCTTTTGCTCACATGTTCTTTCCTGCGTTA
TCCCCTGATTCTGTGGATAACCGTATTACCGCCATGCATTAGTTATTAATAGTAATCAATTACGGGGTCA
TTAGTTCATAGCCCATATATGGAGTTCCGCGTTACATAACTTACGGTAAATGGCCCGCCTGGCTGACCGC
CCAACGACCCCCGCCCATTGACGTCAATAATGACGTATGTTCCCATAGTAACGCCAATAGGGACTTTCCA
TTGACGTCAATGGGTGGAGTATTTACGGTAAACTGCCCACTTGGCAGTACATCAAGTGTATCATATGCCA
AGTACGCCCCCTATTGACGTCAATGACGGTAAATGGCCCGCCTGGCATTATGCCCAGTACATGACCTTAT
GGGACTTTCCTACTTGGCAGTACATCTACGTATTAGTCATCGCTATTACCATG
Features (pLannotate 1.2.2; 17 found; start..end, strand, type, name):
      1..204     +  promoter       CMV promoter: human cytomegalovirus (CMV) immediate early promoter
    249..965     +  CDS            EYFP: EYFP is a basic (constitutively fluorescent) green/yellow fluorescent protein published in 1996, derived from Aequorea victoria. It is reported to be a very rapidly-maturing weak dimer with high acid sensitivity.
    966..1005    +  misc_feature   MCS (fragment): multiple cloning site
    999..1844    +  CDS            RPP38: RPP38_HUMAN - Experimental evidence at protein level: Swiss-Prot protein existence level 1. Component of ribonuclease P, a ribonucleoprotein complex that generates mature tRNA molecules by cleaving their 5'-ends (PubMed:9037013, PubMed:9630247, PubMed:10444065, PubMed:30454648). Also a component of the MRP ribonuclease complex, which cleaves pre- rRNA sequences (PubMed:28115465). From Homo sapiens (Human).
   1937..1953    +  promoter       ARG4 promoter (fragment): S. cerevisiae ARG4
   1979..1996    +  misc_feature   MCS (fragment): multiple cloning site
   2008..2092    +  CDS            large T antigen (fragment): large T antigen from SV40 (simian virus 40)
   2115..2236    +  polyA_signal   SV40 poly(A) signal: SV40 polyadenylation signal
   2270..2698    -  rep_origin     f1 ori (sequence partly withheld): f1 bacteriophage origin of replication; arrow indicates direction of (+) strand synthesis
   2725..2829    +  promoter       AmpR promoter: bla
   2831..3188    +  promoter       SV40 promoter: SV40 enhancer and early promoter
   3223..4017    +  CDS            NeoR/KanR: aminoglycoside phosphotransferase from Tn5; aph(3')-II (or nptII); confers resistance to neomycin, kanamycin, and G418 (Geneticin®)
   4038..4190    +  CDS            ble (fragment): BLE_KLEPN - Experimental evidence at protein level: Swiss-Prot protein existence level 1. Binding protein with a strong affinity to the bleomycin family of antibiotics. Binds to CL990; an antimitotic-antibiotic compound. From Klebsiella pneumoniae.
   4249..4296    +  polyA_signal   HSV TK poly(A) signal: herpes simplex virus thymidine kinase polyadenylation signal (Cole and Stacy, 1985)
   4387..4403    -  polyA_signal   bGH poly(A) signal (fragment): bovine growth hormone polyadenylation signal
   4625..5213    +  rep_origin     ori: high-copy-number ColE1/pMB1/pBR322/pUC origin of replication
   5388..5691    +  enhancer       CMV enhancer: human cytomegalovirus immediate early enhancer
