[The description below was written by a language model from this plasmid's Addgene catalogue record and pLannotate feature annotations shown in this document.]
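Description:
YFP-Rpp38-C1 is a mammalian expression plasmid built on the Clontech pEYFP-C1 backbone that produces human RPP38 fused at its N terminus to enhanced yellow fluorescent protein. RPP38 is a protein subunit of ribonuclease P, the ribonucleoprotein that trims the 5′ ends of precursor tRNAs, and it is also found in the related RNase MRP complex. In the sequenced record of about 5.7 kb, the CMV immediate-early enhancer and promoter (split across the numbering origin of the circular map) drive the EYFP open reading frame. This runs through a short remnant of the multiple cloning site into the RPP38 coding sequence, and the transcript is terminated by the SV40 polyadenylation signal. The restriction sites used to insert the gene are not recorded.

The plasmid is propagated in E. coli from a high-copy ColE1/pUC-type origin, and an f1 origin is also present. A single Tn5 aminoglycoside phosphotransferase gene (NeoR/KanR) provides selection in both hosts. A bacterial bla-type promoter expresses it for kanamycin resistance, while the adjacent SV40 enhancer/early promoter and the HSV TK poly(A) signal allow G418 selection of stably transfected mammalian cells. Several very short or fragmentary annotations in the feature table (ARG4 promoter, large T antigen, ble and bGH poly(A) fragments) are most likely incidental sequence matches or backbone remnants rather than functional elements.

The construct is suited to transient or stable expression for live-cell or fixed-cell fluorescence imaging of Rpp38 localisation. It was deposited in connection with a study of RNase P protein subunits and histone H3.3 nucleosome deposition.
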