Addgene plasmid #134548: YFP-Rpp38-C1
Purpose: Expresses YFP-Rpp38 fusion protein
Depositing lab: Susan Janicki. Depositing organization: Wistar Institute. Publication: RNase P protein subunit Rpp29 represses histone H3.3 nucleosome deposition. Newhart A, Powers SL, Shastrula PK, Sierra I, Joo LM, Hayden JE, Cohen AR, Janicki SM. Mol Biol Cell. 2016 Apr 1;27(7):1154-69. doi: 10.1091/mbc.E15-02-0099. Epub 2016 Feb 3. PubMed 26842893.
Backbone
  Vector backbone: pEYFP-C1
  Backbone manufacturer: Clontech
  Backbone size w/o insert (bp): 4700
  Vector type: Mammalian Expression
  Selectable markers: Neomycin (select with G418)
Growth in bacteria
  Bacterial resistance: Kanamycin, 50 μg/mL
  Growth temperature: 37°C
  Growth strain: DH5alpha
  Copy number: High Copy
Gene/Insert
  Gene/Insert name: Rpp38
  Species: H. sapiens (human)
  Entrez Gene: RPP38
  Promoter: CMV
  Tag / fusion protein: YFP (N terminal on backbone)
  Cloning method: Restriction Enzyme; 5′ cloning site unknown (unknown if destroyed); 3′ cloning site unknown (unknown if destroyed)
  Sequencing primers: 5′ EGFP-C; 3′ SV40pA-R
Resource information
  A portion of this plasmid was derived from a plasmid made by: Sidney Altman
Terms and licenses: Academic/Nonprofit Terms; Industry Terms: Not Available to Industry
How to cite: YFP-Rpp38-C1 was a gift from Susan Janicki (Addgene plasmid # 134548 ; http://n2t.net/addgene:134548 ; RRID:Addgene_134548)
